Addgene plasmid #106742: gh74
Purpose: expression of gRNA targeting B3GNT8
Depositing lab: Eric-Paul Bennett. Depositing organization: University of Copenhagen. Publication: A validated gRNA library for CRISPR/Cas9 targeting of the human glycosyltransferase genome. Narimatsu Y, Joshi HJ, Zhang Y, Gomes C, Chen YH, Lorenzetti F, Furukawa S, Schjoldager K, Hansen L, Clausen H, Bennett EP, Wandall HH. Glycobiology. 2018 Jan 5. pii: 4791732. doi: 10.1093/glycob/cwx101. PubMed 29315387.
Backbone
  Vector backbone: EPB104
  Backbone manufacturer: Eric-Paul Bennett (Addgene plasmid # 68369)
  Backbone size w/o insert (bp): 2376
  Vector type: Mammalian Expression
Growth in bacteria
  Bacterial resistance: Ampicillin, 100 μg/mL
  Growth temperature: 37°C
  Growth strain: DH5alpha
  Copy number: High Copy
Gene/Insert
  Gene/Insert name: B3GNT8
  gRNA/shRNA sequence: GGAGTGTGAGCAGTGCTGAC
  Species: H. sapiens (human)
  Entrez Gene: B3GNT8 (a.k.a. B3GALT7, BGALT15, beta3Gn-T8)
  Cloning method: Restriction Enzyme; 5′ cloning site unknown (unknown if destroyed); 3′ cloning site unknown (unknown if destroyed)
  Sequencing primers: 5′ T7NP
Terms and licenses: Academic/Nonprofit Terms; Industry Terms: Not Available to Industry
How to cite: gh74 was a gift from Eric-Paul Bennett (Addgene plasmid # 106742 ; http://n2t.net/addgene:106742 ; RRID:Addgene_106742)
