[The description below was written by a language model from this plasmid's Addgene catalogue record and pLannotate feature annotations shown in this document.]
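Description:
gh74 is a small mammalian guide RNA expression plasmid, built on the EPB104 backbone, that delivers a single CRISPR/Cas9 guide directed against human B3GNT8, a beta-1,3-N-acetylglucosaminyltransferase gene also known as B3GALT7 or beta3Gn-T8. The sequenced plasmid is about 2.7 kb. Its functional cassette consists of the human U6 promoter, an RNA polymerase III promoter suited to producing short, uncapped transcripts, followed by a short gap of under 30 nt in which the 20-nt targeting spacer presumably sits, and then the Streptococcus pyogenes guide RNA scaffold. Together these yield a complete single guide RNA in transfected mammalian cells. The plasmid carries no Cas9 coding sequence and no mammalian selection marker or reporter, so the nuclease must be supplied from a separate construct or a Cas9-expressing cell line.

In E. coli the plasmid is maintained at high copy through a ColE1/pUC-type origin and selected with ampicillin via the β-lactamase gene and its native promoter. The remaining annotations are short remnants of cloning-vector ancestry: fragments of lacZα, lacI, an M13 origin and an RSF origin, none of which is expected to be functional. There is also a T7 promoter lying just upstream of the U6 cassette, in a region that matches the recorded T7-type sequencing primer. The insert was introduced by restriction enzyme cloning, but the sites used are not recorded. The plasmid belongs to a validated gRNA library covering the human glycosyltransferase genes, and it is intended for Cas9-mediated disruption of B3GNT8 in human cells to study glycosylation pathways.
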