Features (pLannotate 1.2.2; 10 found; start..end, strand, type, name):
      1..241     +  promoter       U6 promoter: RNA polymerase III promoter for human U6 snRNA
    270..345     +  misc_RNA       gRNA scaffold: guide RNA scaffold for the Streptococcus pyogenes CRISPR/Cas9 system
    392..439     -  CDS            lacI (fragment): lac repressor; lacI; The lac repressor binds to the lac operator to inhibit transcription in E. coli. This inhibition can be relieved by adding lactose or isopropyl-β-D-thiogalactopyranoside (IPTG).
    476..516     -  rep_origin     RSF ori (fragment): Plasmids containing the RSF 1030 origin of replication can be propagated in E. coli cells that contain additional plasmids with compatible origins.
    594..1182    -  rep_origin     ori: high-copy-number ColE1/pMB1/pBR322/pUC origin of replication
   1353..2213    -  CDS            AmpR: β-lactamase; bla; confers resistance to ampicillin, carbenicillin, and related antibiotics
   2214..2318    -  promoter       AmpR promoter: bla
   2344..2475    -  rep_origin     M13 ori (fragment): M13 bacteriophage origin of replication; arrow indicates direction of (+) strand synthesis
   2496..2652    -  CDS            lacZα (fragment): LacZα fragment of β-galactosidase; lacZ fragment
   2661..2679    +  promoter       T7 promoter: promoter for bacteriophage T7 RNA polymerase
>Addgene plasmid #106742 | gh74 | addgene full sequence | sequence record 243064 | Addgene NGS Result
GAGGGCCTATTTCCCATGATTCCTTCATATTTGCATATACGATACAAGGCTGTTAGAGAGATAATTGGAA
TTAATTTGACTGTAAACACAAAGATATTAGTACAAAATACGTGACGTAGAAAGTAATAATTTCTTGGGTA
GTTTGCAGTTTTAAAATTATGTTTTAAAATGGACTATCATATGCTTACCGTAACTTGAAAGTATTTCGAT
TTCTTGGCTTTATATATCTTGTGGAAAGGACGAAACACCGGAGTGTGAGCAGTGCTGACGTTTTAGAGCT
AGAAATAGCAAGTTAAAATAAGGCTAGTCCGTTATCAACTTGAAAAAGTGGCACCGAGTCGGTGCTTTTT
TTGGTACCTGGAGCACAAGACTGGCCTCATGGGCCTTCCGCTCACTGCCCGCTTTCCAGTCGGGAAACCT
GTCGTGCCAGCTGCATTAACATGGTCATAGCTGTTTCCTTGCGTATTGGGCGCTCTCCGCTTCCTCGCTC
ACTGACTCGCTGCGCTCGGTCGTTCGGGTAAAGCCTGGGGTGCCTAATGAGCAAAAGGCCAGCAAAAGGC
CAGGAACCGTAAAAAGGCCGCGTTGCTGGCGTTTTTCCATAGGCTCCGCCCCCCTGACGAGCATCACAAA
AATCGACGCTCAAGTCAGAGGTGGCGAAACCCGACAGGACTATAAAGATACCAGGCGTTTCCCCCTGGAA
GCTCCCTCGTGCGCTCTCCTGTTCCGACCCTGCCGCTTACCGGATACCTGTCCGCCTTTCTCCCTTCGGG
AAGCGTGGCGCTTTCTCATAGCTCACGCTGTAGGTATCTCAGTTCGGTGTAGGTCGTTCGCTCCAAGCTG
GGCTGTGTGCACGAACCCCCCGTTCAGCCCGACCGCTGCGCCTTATCCGGTAACTATCGTCTTGAGTCCA
ACCCGGTAAGACACGACTTATCGCCACTGGCAGCAGCCACTGGTAACAGGATTAGCAGAGCGAGGTATGT
AGGCGGTGCTACAGAGTTCTTGAAGTGGTGGCCTAACTACGGCTACACTAGAAGAACAGTATTTGGTATC
TGCGCTCTGCTGAAGCCAGTTACCTTCGGAAAAAGAGTTGGTAGCTCTTGATCCGGCAAACAAACCACCG
CTGGTAGCGGTGGTTTTTTTGTTTGCAAGCAGCAGATTACGCGCAGAAAAAAAGGATCTCAAGAAGATCC
TTTGATCTTTTCTACGGGGTCTGACGCTCAGTGGAACGAAAACTCACGTTAAGGGATTTTGGTCATGAGA
TTATCAAAAAGGATCTTCACCTAGATCCTTTTAAATTAAAAATGAAGTTTTAAATCAATCTAAAGTATAT
ATGAGTAAACTTGGTCTGACAGTTACCAATGCTTAATCAGTGAGGCACCTATCTCAGCGATCTGTCTATT
TCGTTCATCCATAGTTGCCTGACTCCCCGTCGTGTAGATAACTACGATACGGGAGGGCTTACCATCTGGC
CCCAGTGCTGCAATGATACCGCGAGAACCACGCTCACCGGCTCCAGATTTATCAGCAATAAACCAGCCAG
CCGGAAGGGCCGAGCGCAGAAGTGGTCCTGCAACTTTATCCGCCTCCATCCAGTCTATTAATTGTTGCCG
GGAAGCTAGAGTAAGTAGTTCGCCAGTTAATAGTTTGCGCAACGTTGTTGCCATTGCTACAGGCATCGTG
GTGTCACGCTCGTCGTTTGGTATGGCTTCATTCAGCTCCGGTTCCCAACGATCAAGGCGAGTTACATGAT
CCCCCATGTTGTGCAAAAAAGCGGTTAGCTCCTTCGGTCCTCCGATCGTTGTCAGAAGTAAGTTGGCCGC
AGTGTTATCACTCATGGTTATGGCAGCACTGCATAATTCTCTTACTGTCATGCCATCCGTAAGATGCTTT
TCTGTGACTGGTGAGTACTCAACCAAGTCATTCTGAGAATAGTGTATGCGGCGACCGAGTTGCTCTTGCC
CGGCGTCAATACGGGATAATACCGCGCCACATAGCAGAACTTTAAAAGTGCTCATCATTGGAAAACGTTC
TTCGGGGCGAAAACTCTCAAGGATCTTACCGCTGTTGAGATCCAGTTCGATGTAACCCACTCGTGCACCC
AACTGATCTTCAGCATCTTTTACTTTCACCAGCGTTTCTGGGTGAGCAAAAACAGGAAGGCAAAATGCCG
CAAAAAAGGGAATAAGGGCGACACGGAAATGTTGAATACTCATACTCTTCCTTTTTCAATATTATTGAAG
CATTTATCAGGGTTATTGTCTCATGAGCGGATACATATTTGAATGTATTTAGAAAAATAAACAAATAGGG
GTTCCGCGCACATTTCCCCGAAAAGTGCCACCTAAATTGTAAGCGTTAATATTTTGTTAAAATTCGCGTT
AAATTTTTGTTAAATCAGCTCATTTTTTAACCAATAGGCCGAAATCGGCAAAATCCCTTATAAATCAAAA
GAATAGACCGAGATAGGGTTGAGTGGCCGCTACAGGGCGCTCCCATTCGCCATTCAGGCTGCGCAACTGT
TGGGAAGGGCGTTTCGGTGCGGGCCTCTTCGCTATTACGCCAGCTGGCGAAAGGGGGATGTGCTGCAAGG
CGATTAAGTTGGGTAACGCCAGGGTTTTCCCAGTCACGACGTTGTAAAACGACGGCCAGTGAGCGCGACG
TAATACGACTCACTATAGGGCGAATTGGCGGAAGGCCGTCAAGGCCACGTGTCTTGTCCAGAGCTCGATA
TCGAATTAATTC
